Addgene plasmid #225325: pXD80ENSF7.10-Dadh-ΔElen0482(ElA2)
Purpose: Expresses Eggerthella lenta A2 Dadh (ΔElen_0482) in Gordonibacter urolithinfaciens DSM 27213
Depositing lab: Emily Balskus. Depositing organization: Harvard University. Publication: Enantiocomplementary Gut Bacterial Enzymes Metabolize Dietary Polyphenols. Dong X, Bae M, Le C, Aguilar Ramos MA, Balskus EP. J Am Chem Soc. 2025 Mar 5;147(9):7231-7244. doi: 10.1021/jacs.4c09892. Epub 2025 Feb 24. PubMed 39993729.
Backbone
  Vector backbone: pXD68Kan2
  Vector type: Bacterial Expression
Growth in bacteria
  Bacterial resistance: Kanamycin, 50 μg/mL
  Growth temperature: 37°C
  Growth strain: DH5alpha
  Copy number: Low Copy
Gene/Insert
  Gene/Insert name: Dadh (ΔElen_0482) (alt name: Dopamine dehydroxylase)
  Species: Eggerthella lenta
  Tag / fusion protein: His8 (C terminal on insert)
Terms and licenses: Academic/Nonprofit Terms; Industry Terms: Not Available to Industry
How to cite: pXD80ENSF7.10-Dadh-ΔElen0482(ElA2) was a gift from Emily Balskus (Addgene plasmid # 225325 ; http://n2t.net/addgene:225325 ; RRID:Addgene_225325)
