[The description below was written by a language model from this plasmid's Addgene catalogue record and pLannotate feature annotations shown in this document.]
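Description:
pXD80ENSF7.10-Dadh-ΔElen0482(ElA2) is a large (about 20 kb), low-copy bacterial expression plasmid built on the pXD68Kan2 backbone and intended to express a dopamine dehydroxylase (Dadh) construct from Eggerthella lenta A2 in the gut actinobacterium Gordonibacter urolithinfaciens DSM 27213. Its maintenance functions come from the broad-host-range plasmid RSF1010. The annotation finds oriV together with repA, repC (annotated as a fragment) and mobA/repB, plus the R1162-like antisense RNA that regulates replication, which is consistent with replication in both E. coli and non-model hosts. Mobilisation elements are also present: the RSF1010 oriT with mobA and mobC, and a separate IncP-type oriT with a traJ fragment. The plasmid could therefore be transferred by conjugation from a suitable donor strain, although the record does not state the delivery route. Selection is by kanamycin through the aphA-3 aminoglycoside phosphotransferase. The short gentamicin-resistance and class 1 integron Pc promoter fragments nearby appear to be remnants of earlier cassettes.

The annotated payload is the roughly 3 kb dadH coding sequence, which encodes the catalytic enzyme that removes the para-hydroxyl group of dopamine to give m-tyramine. It carries a C-terminal polyhistidine tag (His8 according to the catalogue) for detection or affinity purification. The name indicates a Dadh construct lacking Elen_0482. A long stretch of the plasmid next to dadH has no meaningful annotation, and the brief "gag" hit there is almost certainly spurious. That region may hold additional E. lenta genes, but the record does not identify them. The promoter driving expression is likewise not stated. T7Te and rrnB T2 terminators lie downstream of this region. The plasmid supports heterologous expression studies of catechol-dehydroxylating gut bacterial enzymes.
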