Features (pLannotate 1.2.2; 21 found; start..end, strand, type, name):
     19..813     -  CDS            KanR: aminoglycoside phosphotransferase; aphA-3; confers resistance to kanamycin
    820..876     -  CDS            GmR (fragment): gentamycin acetyltransferase; aacC1; confers resistance to gentamycin
   1052..1075    -  promoter       Pc promoter (fragment): intI1 (promoter lies within the coding sequence); class 1 integron promoter
   1055..1198    -  CDS            YPR2_ECOLX (fragment): Protein predicted: Swiss-Prot protein existence level 4. From Escherichia coli.
   1475..1494    +  misc_feature   BioBrick prefix: BioBrick prefix for parts that start with "ATG"
   3008..3028    -  CDS            7xHis: 6xHis affinity tag
   3041..6091    -  CDS            dadH: DADH_EGGLN - Experimental evidence at protein level: Swiss-Prot protein existence level 1. Involved in drug metabolism, as part of an interspecies gut bacterial pathway for Levodopa (L-dopa) metabolism, acting on dopamine produced by Enterecoccus L-dopa decarboxylase. Removes the para hydroxyl group of dopamine to produce m-tyramine (3-tyramine). It is possible that dopamine dehydroxylation influences the multiple side effects of L-dopa administration linked to dopamine production in the treatment of Parkinson's disease. From Eggerthella lenta (Eubacterium lentum).
   8789..8806    -  CDS            gag (truncated) (fragment): truncated Moloney murine leukemia virus (MMLV) gag gene lacking the start codon
  13734..13761   +  terminator     T7Te terminator: phage T7 early transcription terminator
  13893..13920   +  terminator     rrnB T2 terminator: transcription terminator T2 from the E. coli rrnB gene
  14035..14075   +  CDS            lacI (fragment): lac repressor; lacI; The lac repressor binds to the lac operator to inhibit transcription in E. coli. This inhibition can be relieved by adding lactose or isopropyl-β-D-thiogalactopyranoside (IPTG).
  14352..15203   -  CDS            RSF1010 RepC (fragment): replication protein C of the broad-host-range plasmid RSF1010 (Scholz et al., 1989); repC
  15190..16029   -  CDS            RSF1010 RepA: replication protein A of the broad-host-range plasmid RSF1010 (Scholz et al., 1989); repA
  16021..16095   -  ncRNA          Plasmid R1162: Accession: RF00043 - R1162-like plasmid antisense RNA
  16543..18669   -  CDS            mobA: MOBA2_ECOLX - Also known as repB. Experimental evidence at protein level: Swiss-Prot protein existence level 1. Part of the relaxosome complex that is responsible for plasmid transfer during conjugation. Locally unwinds DNA and catalyzes the cleavage of one of the DNA strands at oriT. The cleaved strand is then transferred through the dedicated type IV secretion apparatus. MobA remains covalently linked at the 5' end of the strand, and once in the recipient cell, it probably catalyzes the rejoining of the two ends of the strand, re-forming the circular plasmid DNA. The primase activity of MobA
  18750..18837   -  oriT           RSF1010 oriT: origin of transfer of the broad-host-range plasmid RSF1010 (Scholz et al., 1989)
  18868..19149   +  CDS            mobC: MOBC_ECOLX - Protein predicted: Swiss-Prot protein existence level 4. This protein is essential to promote the specific transfer of the plasmid in the presence of conjugative plasmids. From Escherichia coli.
  19179..19573   +  rep_origin     RSF1010 oriV: replication origin of the broad-host-range plasmid RSF1010; requires the RSF1010 RepA/B/C proteins for replication (Scholz et al., 1989)
  19738..19779   -  terminator     bacterial terminator: putative bacterial transcription terminator
  19817..19842   -  CDS            traJ (fragment): oriT-recognizing protein; traJ
  19875..19984   -  oriT           oriT: incP origin of transfer
>Addgene plasmid #225325 | pXD80ENSF7.10-Dadh-ΔElen0482(ElA2) | addgene full sequence | sequence record 464764 | Addgene NGS Result
GGCGGGCTGGCCGGCCTTCTAAAACAATTCATCCAGTAAAATATAATATTTTATTTTCTCCCAATCAGGC
TTGATCCCCAGTAAGTCAAAAAATAGCTCGACATACTGTTCTTCCCCGATATCCTCCCTGATCGACCGGA
CGCAGAAGGCAATGTCATACCACTTGTCCGCCCTGCCGCTTCTCCCAAGATCAATAAAGCCACTTACTTT
GCCATCTTTCACAAAGATGTTGCTGTCTCCCAGGTCGCCGTGGGAAAAGACAAGTTCCTCTTCGGGCTTT
TCCGTCTTTAAAAAATCATACAGCTCGCGCGGATCTTTAAATGGAGTGTCTTCTTCCCAGTTTTCGCAAT
CCACATCGGCCAGATCGTTATTCAGTAAGTAATCCAATTCGGCTAAGCGGCTGTCTAAGCTATTCGTATA
GGGACAATCCGATATGTCGATGGAGTGAAAGAGCCTGATGCACTCCGCATACAGCTCGATAATCTTTTCA
GGGCTTTGTTCATCTTCATACTCTTCCGAGCAAAGGACGCCATCGGCCTCACTCATGAGCAGATTGCTCC
AGCCATCATGCCGTTCAAAGTGCAGGACCTTTGGAACAGGCAGCTTTCCTTCCAGCCATAGCATCATGTC
CTTTTCCCGTTCCACATCATAGGTGGTCCCTTTATACCGGCTGTCCGTCATTTTTAAATATAGGTTTTCA
TTTTCTCCCACCAGCTTATATACCTTAGCAGGAGACATTCCTTCCGTATCTTTTACGCAGCGGTATTTTT
CGATCAGTTTTTTCAATTCCGGTGATATTCTCATTTTAGCCATGATGTTTAACTTTGTTTTAGGGCGACT
GCCCTGCTGCGTAACATCGTTGCTGCTCCATAACATCAAACATCGACCCACGGCGTAACGCGCTTGCTGC
TTGGATGCCCGAGGCATAGACTGTACCCCAAAAAAACAGTCATAACAAGCCATGAAAACCGCCACTGCGC
CGTTACCACCGCTGCGTTCGGTCAAGGTTCTGGACCAGTTGCGTGAGCGCATACGCTACTTGCATTACAG
CTTACGAACCGAACAGGCTTATGTCCACTGGGTTCGTGCCTTCATCCGTTTCCACGGTGTGCGTCACCCG
GCAACCTTGGGCAGCAGCGAAGTCGAGGCATTTCTGTCCTGGCTGGCGAACGAGCGCAAGGTTTCGGTCT
CCACGCATTCGAAACCGGTATCCCGCCGCCGCCGCCGGATACCGGTTTCGAATTGAGATTGCCACCTGAC
GTCTAAGAAACCATTATTATCATGACATTAACCTATAAAAATAGGCGTATCACGAGGCCCTTTCGTCTTC
AAGGCGAAAAAACCCCGCCGAAGCGGGGTTTTTTGCGAAATATAATGACCCTCTTGATAACCCAAGAGGG
CATTTTTTAGGAACGGTTATTTGATTATTAATCCGGCGGCAACTGAAACGATTCGGATCCTGTATTACTA
TTCTGAATTCGCGGCCGCTTCTAGATTTAGTACATCAGGACCACTGGGTAGCCCAGCTGGTAGATCAGCA
CGCGAAACATCACGGAGGTGGCCAGCGCGCCGATGGCGGCGACGACCATGAGCGTCTTGGAGGCGCCCAC
CTTCTTCTTCGCCACGAAGGCGCAGGCCGCAGCCACGATCACGGAGACGATGGAGCCCCAGAACATGGGC
GCTCCCGCGCCGGACACCATGACGGTCATCAGGCTGTCGACGTGCGTGGGGGCCGTGGTCATCGATGTCG
GGTCGGCGTAGTAGCCGAATTGCGCGATCTTCGCCATGGCGCAGGCGATGACGAACACCACGTCGGCCAC
GATCTGCACGAGGGCCGCGATGAACGTCAGCTGGATGCCCGTCGCCTCGACGGCCTCGTCCTTCTTCAGG
ATGGAGATCAGCCAGACGGCCGCGGCGCCCAGGAGGCACGCGTTGCCCAGATAGAACGCCACGAGCGCCA
GGCCCCACGCGGGACGGGCCGGCATGAGGTAGGAGTGCGCGGTGGCGACCATCATGAGCACGGCAACCGC
GAGGGTCGCCCAGGCCAGCGCCTTGGGAACGGGCTTGCCGCCTCGAAGGACCACGAACCATGCGACGATG
ACGATGGCCAGCGCCACGCATCCGATGAGCTCCTGGGTGATGCCCGACGTGATGTGCCCGAAGCCGTTGA
AGATGCGCTCCCAGTGCTCGAGGTGCAGGAAGGCTCCGATGCCGCCTACCACCAGCGAGACGGCGGACGT
GATGAGCGCGGTCATCTGCAGGTTCCTGCCCTGGCCCTTGAGCGCCAGGATGGACATGCCGCCCAGCGTG
CCGCAGGTCAAGCATACGAACAGCGTGAAGATGACGAGAGGCCACTGCGTTTCCATTACTCATCACCTCC
TTCCCAGTGATGGTCGCGTAGGATGTAGGAGTACGACGGCTTGTTGCCCACGTCGGGCAGCTTGTGCACG
TCGGCGTCGGTGAACGGCTCCAGGAACTCCACCATCTTGCGGCGCTTGCCCAGCGGGTCCTCGGAGCCCT
CGAACGACTCGTAGCCGGCCTCGGTGTCGCCGATCCAGCGGGCGTTGCCGCCGCACTGGCTGACGCACTG
GGGCAGCTCGCCCTGCGACAGCTTCTGCTCGCACAGCGTGCACTTCTCGACGACCTTCTCCTCCTCGTTG
AGGTAGCGGACGCCGTAGGGGCAGGCCATGACGCAGAACTGGCAGCCGATGCACTTCTCCTTGTCGATCT
GGATGGAGCCGTCCTCGGCCACGTGCGACGCCTCGGTGGGGCACACCTTCACGCACTCGGGGTTCTCGCA
GTGCTGGCAGCTGATGGGCAGGAAGTACATGTACACGTCGGGGTACTGCCCTGATCCGCCCGGGATGGGG
TTCGGCCCCACGCGCACCACTTTGTTCCAGTAGCTGCCGATGGGCACGTTGTTGACCGCCTTGCAGGCGA
CCGAGCACGCCAGGCAGCCCACGCACCGGTTGAGGTCGGTGATGATAGCCTTCGTCATGGTTCAGTGATG
GTGATGGTGATGGTGATGCTCGAGTGCGGCCTCCCTCCCTTCGTAGGTAGGCAGCCATTCCTTCAGACGG
GGGTCGTCGGAGGTATGGATGATGGGCGTGCCGGTGGAGTCGCACGGCACGGGGTTGTTGAACGGCGAGT
TCTCGGGCGTGGCCTTGTAGATCTTCACCTGGTAGGCGCGCAGGTTGGACGTGCCGGAGTGCGGGTCCTG
GGCGTAGTGGTCGATCAGCTGGTTCACCTGGGAGAACTGCCAGCCGTGGCCGGCGTCCTTCACCTCGGGG
TACCACCACGTGTGCTCGAGGTTGATGACGTCTTCCTTCACGCCGTAGTACAGGTCAGCCACTTCGCGGA
TCTTGCCCCACTCGGTTTCGATCCACACCCAGTCGCCCTGCTCGATGCCGTACTCGGCGGCCGTCTTCGG
GTTGATCTCCACGCGCGGCACGGGCCACAGCTCGCGGCACCAGGGAAGCTGGCGATGCTCGGAGTGGAAG
TACACCGGGATGCGACGGCCGGTGGTGGCGGTCAGCGGGTACTCCTTGATGCGGTCGCCGTCCTTCGGGC
CGTGAGGCGGCTCGGTGTAGGTGGGAAGCCTCCACTCGGGATGGTCGGGATGGTGCGATTCCATGACGGT
GGACCAGATCTCCTGCTTCATCGTCGGGGTGAACCAGCCCGGCTTCCAGTCGCCGATGCCCTTGCCGGCC
GTGTAGTCGAGGCGGCCCCACACGCGGTCGCGTGCGCGCATCGCGCCGGTCTGGTAGCGGCGGTACGTGC
CCCAGTTGCGCGGCTCGATGTCCTTCGCCTGCCACCAGCCGTGCTCCTGGAAGGCCTTGACGTACTCGTC
CCACGTCTTGTACTTGGGCGTGACCTCGGCCATCGGAACGCCGTGGCGCTCGAACGTGGGCTTGCCGTTC
TCGACGTGCCACGTGGTGTAGGTCAGCTCGTCGTCGGTGAGCAGCTTGATGGAGTCGTCCAGCTGCCAGT
TGATGTCGGGCCACTCGTTGCCCGGCTCGTCGGTCCACTTCCAGTTCATGCGGCGGGCGAGGTCCATGAC
GATCTCGGGATCGTACTTGGCTTCCGCGGGCGGCTGCACGCACTTGACCGTGGCGCCCATGGCGCCGGCG
GAACCTTGGCTGGCGCGCGGCGAGTTGAGCTCGATCCAATGGGCCACCGGCAGGATGATGTCGGCGGTGT
CGTTCTGCGGCGTGTGCCACAGGTTGAGGTCCACGTAGAAGTCAAGCGAGCACAGGGCCTCCCAGGCGCG
CGTGGTGTTCGTCTGGCTCATGAAGTTGCCGGACTCGTTCCAGAGGGCGCGCACCGGGTAGGGGTCGCCC
GTGATGACGGCGTCCCACAGCGAATGGCTGTCGCACCAGTACTGCCACCAGCCCAGAAGCGGGAACTTGT
CGATGCCGATCTGCTTGCGGTTGACTTCCTCCGGCGGGGTGGTGGCGCCGGGGGCCCAGGCGCTGAAGCC
CTGGAGGTCGCCGTCGATGGGGACGATGGTCGGGCCGCGGTTGCCGCCCGGGGTGTCCATGTTGCCGGTG
ATGCCCACGAGGTTGTCGAAGGCGCGGCAGTTCTGGATGGCGCTGCAGAAGTGCTCGACCGCCAGCATGT
ACTGGATGCCGCCGTTGCCGTAGCCGGTGGACGGGTCGATGCGCGTGCCGTAGGCCGTGGCCGCCGCCTC
GATCTCGGAGGCGGGGATGCCGGTGATCTCGGCCGCCACCTCGGGCTTGTACTCGGCGGCGCGGGCCTTG
TAGTGCTCCCACACCGGCTTGACCTTCACGGTCTTGCCGTCCTTCAGCGTGATCTCGAACTCGCCTTCCA
GCGCGGGGTCGATGGCGGGGTCGAACGGCATGGGATCGGGCAGCCAGCCCTGCGTCTGGCCCGGCAGCAG
GTTGTCCTGCGCGGCCTCGCGGCCTTGGCGCGCCTTCTCGGAGTCGTAGTTCTCGCCCTCCCAGAAGCCG
CCGGTCTCGTCGATGACGCCTTCCTGGTCGGCGTTGAACCAGGTGAACGCGCCGTACTCGTGCTCGACGC
CCTCGGCCTTCAGCTTCTCCCAGTTGTTGTCGTACACGAGGAACTTATAGGGGCTGCCGCCCTCCTTGAT
GTCGCTTTCCTTGAGCAGCGCGGTTTTCACGTCCCAGTAGGAACCGTCGGTGCGCACGGTGGGGAAGCCG
GAGGGCTCCATGTCCTCGCACACGAGGAACGGGGCGTTCGTCCACTTCTTCACGTACAGCTCGTCGTAGA
GCTTCTTCTCGATGATGACGTTCGTCCAGGCCAGGGCCAGGGCGCCGTCGGTGCCGGGGCGCAGGTGCTG
CCAGTAGTCGGCTTCCTTGCCCATGTTGGCCATGCGGGGGTCGACGCTGATGTGCACGTCGGCGCGCGAT
GCCACGTCCACCGTGGTGCGGCAGGAGTCGTCGTAGTTGGACAGCTCGGACGCGCCGCCCCACTGCACGT
ACACTTTCGGGCGCGTGATGGTTTCCATCCACGACATGGCGAACTGCGACACCATGGTGGTGGCGAAGTG
GCGCGGGCCCTTGCAGATCTGCCAGGCCTCAACGTTGTTCGGCGTTTCCAGCATGTTCTTCAGGATGGAC
TCCGAGTGCATGCACCAGATGCGCGACGTGCCCACCTGGCAGGCGATGGCCTCGCCGCCGTGCTTCGCCT
TGATGTCCATGAAGTTGTCCACGATGGACTGCATGGCCTCGTCCCACGAGATGCGCTGCCAGCCGGGCTC
CTCGCCCTTCGGGTTCGTGCGCTTCATGGGATAGTGCAGACGGTCGGGGTGGTACGCCGCCTGGATGGAC
GACTGCGACTTCGTGCAGCAGTTGCCCATGGACTGGAACGCTCCCTCGTCGCCCTCGACGCGTATGGCCC
GCCCGTTCTGGACGATGACCTTGACGCCGCACTCCATCTTGCCGCAGCCGCGGCAGCACGTTTTCACGGC
CACGGTGTCGTTGCCGGACACGCTGCTGTACGTCTCTTCGGCCAGCGCGGTGTGCGTCGAAGCGCCGAAC
GCCGCGGCTGCCGCACCGGTGATGGCGGCGGTCTTGACGAACGTGCGTCGTGACATGGTCAGGTTACCCA
TACTCCTCCTCCTTCTTTCTCCTCGTTCTCGTCTTGCTCGTCTTCGTTCGTGCGATCGGGGAGGGGGGCT
GCCGGGTGAAGCCTCGGGCTCCGAACCGGTGCAAAGTCCCCGTGTCGCTTGGGCCGACCATACGGATGCG
AGGGGGTGCAGAGCATCGTCCAAAGGTTGGAAAGCAGGTTCGACCGCATCATAAATTCTTATGATCTTGT
GATCATGAAAAATTCGATAGTGCTTTGAACTGGGGAAACTTTAACCGTAGGTCATAAATTATTCTGAAAC
TAGAATAGTTTCCTCAAAGAGGGCCGCTCATCTTTTCCGTATAATCGAACCCGTCGACAGAGGGGTCGGC
GCGAGCGACGTTATGTACGGGCTCACAGGGGGTGGGGCATGGAAAAGCTTCGGAGTGCATGGGATACCGC
GTTGGGGACGAGCCTTTCCCTCAAGCGCATCGCGGGCGCGGCCTTGCAATGGCTTTGGATGCTCATGATG
TTCTACAGCATCGTGCCGTACGGCTTCTCGTCGGACGTGCGCGGCTCGCTGTACGTCAGCCTGATCATAT
CGCTGGTGGCCATGGTGGTGACCATGCTGTTCGTCTCCGTCATCGTGCGGCGCGAGCGGGTGAGCGGCAA
CCGCTCCATCGTGCTGGGATCGGCCATCATGATGAGCGCGGGCAGCGTGCTCACGCCGTTCTCCGATCCT
ACCACGCCCGTCGGCATGCTGGTGCTGGGCCTGAGCGCGGTCATGACCGGCACGGGCTCGGCCGTGCTGT
TCTTGTGCTGGATCGAGCTCGAGTCGGGGCTGGGAGGCCGCTTGGCGCTTGTGGAGCTTGCCTCGTCGCT
GTGCATCGCGTTCGTCGTGGGGTTCTTGCTGATCGTAGGGCCGGCGATACCCGTCATCGTGCTCATCGTT
GTCATGCCCGTGCTTTCGGCGGCAGCTCTCAGGCGCAGCGCGCCCGATACGCCGCAGCTGCCGCGCGAGC
CCGAGCAGCCTTTGTCGCGCCATACGGCGACCCTGTTCGCGAAGGCGCTTCTGGGCGCGGTGCTCATCGG
CATGTTGATGGGGTTCTTCGACGTGGTGTCGGGGTTCAAAACCTACGAGGTGCAGGACATCTTCGGCACG
TACCTGTTTCTGGCGGGCTTCATCGGAGCGTTGGCCATCTGCCTGATAGCCGTGTTCCTGCAGCGCGACA
GCGTGTTCTTCTCGTACCGCGTCTCCATGCTGATGCTGTGCTTGGGATGCTTGTCCACGCCGTTCATGGC
CGACAACAACACGTATTCGAGCGCGCTTATCTTCGGCGGCTACCACTGCTTCGTGCTGGTGCTGTGCGTG
GTGTGCATCGACGTGGCGTCCAGCTTCCGCGTGAGCCCGGCGCGGACGATCGGCCTGGGGTTCGTGGCGC
TGTACGGCGGCGAGACCGCAGGCCAGCTGTTCGCCCATTCGCTGGAGGCGACCGGGGTCAGCATGTTCGA
CCTCACGCTGGTCACGCTGGTGGCCGTGTCGCTGCTGTTCATCGCGCATTTGTTCCTGTTCACGGAGACC
GACCTCATCAAAATCGGCATCGGCGAGGTCAGCCTGATGGGCACGGTGCCCGAAGAGGCCGCCGACGACC
CGGCCGACCCGGTGGATCCGTGCGCGCTGATCGCGGAGCGCTTCGCCCTGTCGCCGCGCGAGACCGACGT
GCTTCCGCTGCTGCTGGAGGGCCGCACCATCTCGCGCATCCAGGAGACGCTGTTCATCTCGGCGGGCACG
GTGAGCACGCATATCCGCCACATCTACCAGAAGACGGGCGTGGACAATCGCCAGGAGCTCATCGACCTGG
CCCACGAGACGGCCGCGCAGGACGAGGCGGTCTGAGGCGATGGAGACGGCGTATCTGCACGAGTTCGCGA
AGGTGGCCGATTGCGGCAGCTTCACGGCCGCCGCGCGCGAGCTGCATCTGACGCAGTCGACGCTGAGCAA
GCACGTGGCCTTGTTGGAGCGCGAATTCGGGGCCGACCTGTTCGTGCGCGACCGCAGCGGCGTGAGCCTG
ACCGAGGCGGGCGGCGTGCTGTACGCCCAGGCGCGGCAGATGGAGAAGCTGCTGCGCGCCACCGAGCTGC
TGGTGCGCGCGGCGCGCGACGGGCAGGGTTCGGCGGGCGCGGGGGTTGCGGGCGCGACGGCGGGCGCAGC
GGCGGGCGGGGGTGCCGTCGACGGCTCGCCTGCGGCCGCGTGCGACACGGCGCTTCGCTGCAAGTGCCGG
CTCGCGGCCGAGCGCTGCGGGCTCGACCGGCGCGAGCTGGGCGCGCTCATCCTGTACGTGGAGGAGCGCG
GCTTCGAGGCGATCCAGGGCGAGCTGGCGCTGACGCGCGACGAGGTGGCCGACGTGCTGGGCAGCGTGTA
CCGCAAGCTGGGCGTGGGCGACAAGCAGGAGGCGCTCGATTTCATCCATTCCGTTTCGGAATGATGGTAG
ACGCGCCCGCGGCGGTTGGGCATACTGCGTAGAAGTGAAAGCGCTATGAAGCTGGGGGGCTTCGAGCAAA
GGGCTTCATCCGAAGAATGGATGGAGACCGAATATGAGTGCTTGGACTGCTGCGTCCGTCGAAGACGCGG
CGAACAATCTTCTTGAAGAACTGAATAGCGGCGCGATGCGCTTGTGCGTGGAGCATGACGCGTCCGACGA
CGTTGCGCCGGCGTTGCTGCGCGCGGCTCGCGCTCGCGTCGAGGCGGGGTCGAACGTGCGCGTCGTGTGC
GCCGACGCCGTTGCAGCTGCGCGCTTTCGGGCGCTTGCGGCCGACGATCCGCTGCTGGGCGCGCTCGACG
TGGTATCGGTGCGCGAGCTGGCCCTCTCGATTCTAGGCGACGCGCGGGTCGGCGATGCCGTGGGACGCGA
CGCGCGCGTGCTGGACGAGAACGAGCTGGCCGTGCTCATGGAGGACGTGAAGGTGAGCGGCCTCAAGCCG
GGCCGGCTGCGCGAGATGCTCAAGTTCTTCTACAAGAGCATCAGCGACTGCGCCGACGATGACGAGCGCT
GGCTGATCACCGCCGAAGAGCAGACCGTGCACGCCATCCTCACCGAGAACCTGGAGGCGCGCCGCGCGTT
GCTGCCGTGCGAGGTTTCGTCGCTGGCGTATCGCGGCCTTGTGAAAGCCGGGGTCGAGCGCGAGCCGCTG
ACGCTGGTGGCAGACGACTTCGGGTCGCTCAGCAAGGCGTCGCAGCGCCTCGTGCGCCATCTGGCGACGG
ACGGCCTCGTGGCGGCGGGCCGCACGCTGGCCTCGTCCAGCTCCGAGGAGCCGTATCCGTGCTTCGACGG
GTTCCGCGCGCTTGCCGACGAGGCCGACTGCCTGGTGACGCTGGCGTGCGAGCGGCCGGCCGCGGCGCGC
GAGTCCCGCGCGCTGGACGACCCGGCGGCCGAGTTCGCGTTCGCGGCGGCGTCCGTGGAGGAGTGCCTGG
CCGACGGCTTCCGGCCAGGCGACGTGGCTGTGGCCGTGCCGAACGCCGCTTGGGGCGAGCGCATCGCCGC
CGAGCTGGAAGGGCGCGGCATCGCCGTGGAGCGCGGGTTCGACAGCGGGAAGATCAAGGGCGACCCGCGC
ACCGAGGGCCGTTACGCCGACCTCAAGCTGGCCGCGTTCCTGCGGTTGTACCTCGATCCGCACGATTTCA
CGTCGTTGCGCTCGTGGCTGGGGTTCGGCGATTGGCTGCTGCGCTCCGATGCGTTTTTGGAGCTGATGGC
GTACGCGCGCGACCATGAGACGACCGTGCCCGAAGCCGTGGCGCAGCTGCGCACGCAGCGCGACGCCGAT
CGCTCCTCGACGATATTCGGGAAGTTCGACGGCCCGCTCGACGAGCTGGACGAGCTGCTGCGCGCCTGCG
AGGAAGGGCTGACGCGCGAGGCCGCCGTAGCGCTGTTCGAAGCGCACGGAATGCCGTTGTCCCCGCGCCA
CGTGGAGCTGCTGGGCGACGACCCTGCGCATGCGGACGTCGAGCGCTTGGCGCGCTGCGGGTTCGCGAAG
CCGGTGGAGGATGTCGCGCGCGATGCCGTGCATGTGGTCTCCTACGCGCGCTGCCACGGGCACCATGTGC
GCACGGTGTTCGTCACCGGCCTGGTGAACGGCTTCTTGCCGGCGAGCGACGCCGTGGACGACAAGTTCAC
CATCGACCATCGGCGCGTGGCGCTCGAACGCGAGCGCGCGCTGTTCCTGGACGTGCTGTCCTGTGCGAGC
GAACGAGCGGTATGCACGCGGTTCGTGCGCGACCTTTTAGAGAACACCGCGTTCACGAAGGTGCAGACCT
CGCGCGTGTTCGTGCGCGACGGCGAGCGCTTCGCGCGCGTGACGCCGTCGGAGTTCGCGTCGCTGACCGA
CGAGGTGCTCTCTCCCGCGCCCGACGCGCCTCGCGAGCTGCCGACGAAGGTGCTGTACGCGTCTTCGACT
TTGTAGCTCCAACGGTCTGACGACCGCGCGAACCTTCGCTGACTTTTCCTGACCGGTGATTTTGAAATGA
TGAAAGGACTGATAGATATGAGCGATGTTGATGTATTCGTGATCGATGACGATTTCGATCCCCTGGCCGA
CCTGAGCCTGGACGACGGCGAGCGGGACGATGCCGAGGCGGATTACCTGCCGCCCATCCCCGATGCCGAC
AAGAGCGTGGTGCCTCCCGTGGTGCCGTTGTCTGCGACCGAGCGCATCGAGAAGCTGCTGGCGGGCATTC
CCGGCCAGCAGTTCCGCCTGCTGCACGCCGTGGAATTCTGCACCGAGCCGAAGACGATGGACGAGGCCGT
GGCCAATTTGGACGCGGCGTATCCGAACACGACGAGCGTGTACGGCTCGGCGCAGGTGGTGCAGCTGCTC
GAGCGCGACGGCGCGCTGGAGCGCATCGTGGACGAGGACGCCGCCCATGCGGCCGCCGGCGACGCTGCCG
ATACGCCCGCCGAGGACGAGGGCTTCATCTCGGTGACGCCCGCTCCGCCGTGTCACTACCGTGCCACGCA
AGCGGGCCTCGATGCCGTCGCGGCGCACGTCAACGAGGGCCTCGTGGCGGAGCGGATCAGCGAAGACGAG
CGCTATCTGCCCATCTTCCAGCGCGTGCTTGAGATGTGCGCGCGCGAAGGAGGCTGCCCCACCAAGGAGC
TGGACCAGGCGGTGGACGGCGACCCGCTGTGCCAAGAGCCGCGCCGCTTCTGCGGGTTCTTCCGCGGCAA
GCTGGAAGAAACAGGCGCCATCGAATGGCGCGACGCCTGGACCATTACCGATCTGGGGCGCAGCGTGCTC
GCGTCCGGCTTGTTCGCCGCCGCTTCCCCGTCCGAACGCTAGAGAAGGAGCCACCCATGTCCCACGATCA
GGAAACCACCATCGCCGACGTGCTGCGCGGCCGCATGGCAACCTACCAGTTCCTCTCGCGCCTGTTCCGC
GTGGAGGTGGACCAGGAGCTGTACGACACGCTGATGTCCATGCGCTTCCCGGCGAACACCGGCAACGCGC
TGGTGGACGAAGGCTACCGGATGATCTGCGGTTATCTGAGCCAAGCCGACGGCACGGTGCTCACCGAGCT
GGCGGTGGACTACGTGCGCGCGTTCATCGGGTCGGGCAACGACGGCTTCTCGGCCGCGTACCCGTACGAG
TCGGTGTACACGAGCCCGAAGCGCCTCATGATGCAGGACGCCCGCGACGAGGTGCTGGTGCTGTACCGCG
CCTTCGGTCTGGACAAGCAGGAAAGCTGGAAGGAGGGCGAGGACCATATCGCGCTGGAGCTGGAGTTCGA
GCAGATCCTATGCGAGCGCGCTATCAGGGCGTACGAGGCCGGCGACGAGGACGAGTGCCTGAAGCTGCTG
CTGTCGCAGCGCAACTTCCTGGAGGACCACCTGCTGGCGTGGTACCCCATGATGGCGGCCGACTTGCAGA
AGTTCCCGCAGACCGACTTCTACAAGGGCCTGGGCAAGCTGACCGACGGCTTCCTGCGCAACGACCGCGA
ATTTTTGGACGCCGTGCTGTCTGAGAACGAAGCGGATTGCCATCCAGAGCGGAGGCCGCAGGCCGAAGCC
GAAGGATCCCGTGCGGCGTCGGCCGAAACCGAAGTCGAGGTTGCATGATGGACGAGCACGGCATCGAGCC
CAAGCGCGATACGGGCCCCTGCGTGTCGCGCCGCACGTTCGCCCTGGGAGCCGTGGGAGCGTGCGCCGTC
ATCGGGCTGGGCGGCGTGAAGTACCTGCCCAGTGCCACGTTGCTGCGCCCGCCGGGCGGGCAGGACGAGG
AGCAGCTGGCGCGCGGCTGCCTGCATTGCGAGAAGTGCCGCGAGGTGTGCCCGAAGCATGCCATCGCTCC
TGCTCATCTTGAGGACGGCATCTTGAACGCGCGCACACCGCGCATGGACTTCAAAAGCGGCTGGTGCGAT
TTCTGCGAGAACGAGCCGGGCGGGCCGAAGTGCGTCGCGGCGTGCCCGACGCATGCGCTTTCGTGCCCCG
ACCCGTCGCAGGCGATCATCGGCAAGGCGGAGATCAACCGCGACTGGTGCCTTGCCGCGAAGGGCATGGG
CTGCCACGAGTGCGTCGACGTGTGCAACTACGAGGCGCTCGAGCTGGGCGCCGACAACGTGCCGGTGGTG
GACGTGGATGCGTGCAACGGCTGCGGCGCCTGCGAGCTGGCGTGCATCTCGCTGTCGGCAGGTTCCATCA
CGGCCGGCGCCACCGATCGCGCCATCGTCGTCCGTCCGACCGAAGAAGTGGAGGCGTGATCAGGATGAAG
AAGCTCAAAACCTATCGGCTGCGGTTCCTGATCATGCTGGCGCTGCTGGCCGTGGTGGCCGTGGGGTACT
TCACGGCCGGCGGCATCGGCAACTTCTGCGGCATCGGCTTCGAGTCCATCACGCTGCTGTGCCCCCTAGG
CGCGCTGCTGGCCATGATCGCCGAGCGCACAGCCATCCCGATGGCCGTGATCAGCGTTGCGGTCGTGCTG
CTGGTGTGTATCGTGCTAGGCAAGGTGTTCTGCGCCTGGGCGTGCCCCGTGCACTTCCTGTCGCGAGGAA
GGAAGAAGGGGGATAAGGGGGACAAGGAGGGTAAAGGGGGCAAGGTTGCTTCCCCTTGCTCCGCGTGCGC
TTCCCCTTGCGGCAAAGCCAAGGGCATCAAGATCGACAGCCGTCACGGCATCCTCGCTGCGGCGTTGGGC
TCCACGCTCGTCTTCGGCTTCCCGGTGTTCTGCCTCGTCTGCCCGATCGGCCTCACGTTCGCCACGGTGC
TGCTGGTCATGCGCCTGTTCGCGTTCGGCGACGCCACGTGGACGGTCGTCGCCTTCCCGGCCATCATCGC
GCTGGAGATCCTGCTGCTGCCGAAGTGGTGCCAGCGCTTCTGCCCGTTGGGCGCGTTGCTTTCGCTGTTC
AGCGGGCTGAACCGGACGTTCCGCCCCCAGGTGGACGCCGAGAAGTGCCTGCGCGAGGGTCGCGGCAAGG
CCTGCAACCTGTGCGAGCAGGCATGCCCCGAGGGCATCAACCTGCACGATGTCGCGGCGGGCGAGACCAC
GCTCAACGACTGCAGCAAGTGCCGCGCGTGCGCCGACGTGTGCCCCGAGCGCGCCATCACGTTCCCGTTG
CTGCCGAAGAAGCAGGCGCAGGCGACGCCGCTGCCCGTCGACGACGAGATCCCGGAAAGGGGATAGACTA
GTCGACTCACACTGGCTCACCTTCGGGTGGGCCTTTCTGCGTTTATATACTAGAGAGAGAATATAAAAAG
CCAGATTATTAATCCGGCTTTTTTATTATTTAATTCCTGTTATAAAAAAAGGATCAATTTTGAACTCTCT
CCCAAAGTTGATCCCTTAACGATCCCTGCAGGAGAAGGCCATCCTGACGGATGGCCTTTTTGAAGCTTTC
TAGAATCGGGGGCCCCCGGGGGGATTCTAGAACAATGGAAGTCCTCGTCTCGCCCTCGAATTAGCCCGCT
TAATGAGCGGGCTTTTTTTGAATTAATTCTCGCGAGCTGGCACGACAGGTTTCCCGACTGGAAAGCGGGC
AGTGAGCGCAACGCAATTAATGTAAGTTAGCGCGAATTGCAAGCTGGCCGACGCGCTGGGCTACGTCTTG
CTGGCGTTCGGGAGCAGAAGAGCATACATCTGGAAGCAAAGCCAGGAAAGCGGCCTATGGAGCTGTGCGG
CAGCGCTCAGTAGGCAATTTTTCAAAATATTGTTAAGCCTTTTCTGAGCATGGTATTTTTCATGGTATTA
CCAATTAGCAGGAAAATAAGCCATTGAATATAAAAGATAAAAATGTCTTGTTTACAATAGAGTGGGGGGG
GTCAGCCTGCCGCCTTGGGCCGGGTGATGTCGTACTTGCCCGCCGCGAACTCGGTTACCGTCCAGCCCAG
CGCGACCAGCTCCGGCAACGCCTCGCGCACCCGCTGGCGGCGCTTGCGCATGGTCGAACCACTGGCCTCT
GACGGCCAGACATAGCCGCACAAGGTATCTATGGAAGCCTTGCCGGTTTTGCCGGGGTCGATCCAGCCAC
ACAGCCGCTGGTGCAGCAGGCGGGCGGTTTCGCTGTCCAGCGCCCGCACCTCGTCCATGCTGATGCGCAC
ATGCTGGCCGCCACCCATGACGGCCTGCGCGATCAAGGGGTTCAGGGCCACGTACAGGCGCCCGTCCGCC
TCGTCGCTGGCGTACTCCGACAGCAGCCGAAACCCCTGCCGCTTGCGGCCATTCTGGGCGATGATGGATA
CCTTCCAAAGGCGCTCGATGCAGTCCTGTATGTGCTTGAGCGCCCCACCACTATCGACCTCTGCCCCGAT
TTCCTTTGCCAGCGCCCGATAGCTACCTTTGACCACCATGGCATCAGCGGTGACGGCCTCCCACTTGGGT
TCCAGGAACAGCCGGAGCTGCCGTCCGCCTTCGGTCTTGGGTTCCGGGCCAAGCACTAGGCCATTAGGCC
CAGCCATGGCCACCAGCCCTTGCAGGATGCGCAGATCATCAGCGCCCAGCGGCTCCGGGCCGCTGAACTC
GATCCGCTTGCCGTCGCCGTAGTCATACGTCACGTCCAGCTTGCTGCGCTTGCGCTCGCCCCGCTTGAGG
GCACGGAACAGGCCGGGGGCCAGACAGTGCGCCGGGTCGTGTCGGACGTGGCTGAGGCTGTGCTTGTTCT
TAGGCTTCACCACGGGGCACCCCCTTGCTCTTGCGCTGCCTCTCCAGCACGGCGGGCTTGAGCACCCCGC
CGTCATGCCGCCTGAACCACCGATCAGCGAACGGTGCGCCATAGTTGGCCTTGCTCACACCGAAGCGGAC
GAAGAACCGGCGCTGGTCGTCGTCCACACCCCATTCCTCGGCCTCGGCGCTGGTCATGCTCGACAGGTAG
GACTGCCAGCGGATGTTATCGACCAGTACCGAGCTGCCCCGGCTGGCCTGCTGCTGGTCGCCTGCGCCCA
TCATGGCCGCGCCCTTGCTGGCATGGTGCAGGAACACGATAGAGCACCCGGTATCGGCGGCGATGGCCTC
CATGCGACCGATGACCTGGGCCATGGGGCCGCTGGCGTTTTCTTCCTCGATGTGGAACCGGCGCAGCGTG
TCCAGCACCATCAGGCGGCGGCCCTCGGCGGCGCGCTTGAGGCCGTCGAACCACTCCGGGGCCATGATGT
TGGGCAGGCTGCCGATCAGCGGCTGGATCAGCAGGCCGTCAGCCACGGCTTGCCGTTCCTCGGCGCTGAG
GTGCGCCCCAAGGGCGTGCAGGCGGTGATGAATGGCGGTGGGCGGGTCTTCGGCGGGCAGGTAGATCACC
GGGCCGGTGGGCAGTTCGCCCACCTCCAGCAGATCCGGCCCGCCTGCAATCTGTGCGGCCAGTTGCAGGG
CCAGCATGGATTTACCGGCACCACCGGGCGACACCAGCGCCCCGACCGTACCGGCCACCATGTTGGGCAA
AACGTAGTCCAGCGGTGGCGGCGCTGCTGCGAACGCCTCCAGAATATTGATAGGCTTATGGGTAGCCATT
GATTGCCTCCTTTGCAGGCAGTTGGTGGTTAGGCGCTGGCGGGGTCACTACCCCCGCCCTGCGCCGCTCT
GAGTTCTTCCAGGCACTCGCGCAGCGCCTCGTATTCGTCGTCGGTCAGCCAGAACTTGCGCTGACGCATC
CCTTTGGCCTTCATGCGCTCGGCATATCGCGCTTGGCGTACAGCGTCAGGGCTGGCCAGCAGGTCGCCGG
TCTGCTTGTCCTTTTGGTCTTTCATATCAGTCACCGAGAAACTTGCCGGGGCCGAAAGGCTTGTCTTCGC
GGAACAAGGACAAGGTGCAGCCGTCAAGGTTAAGGCTGGCCATATCAGCGACTGAAAAGCGGCCAGCCTC
GGCCTTGTTTGACGTATAACCAAAGCCACCGGGCAACCAATAGCCCTTGTCACTTTTGATCAGGTAGACC
GACCCTGAAGCGCTTTTTTCGTATTCCATAAAACCCCCTTCTGTGCGTGAGTACTCATAGTATAACAGGC
GTGAGTACCAACGCAAGCACTACATGCTGAAATCTGGCCCGCCCCTGTCCATGCCTCGCTGGCGGGGTGC
CGGTGCCCGTGCCAGCTCGGCCCGCGCAAGCTGGACGCTGGGCAGACCCATGACCTTGCTGACGGTGCGC
TCGATGTAATCCGCTTCGTGGCCGGGCTTGCGCTCTGCCAGCGCTGGGCTGGCCTCGGCCATGGCCTTGC
CGATTTCCTCGGCACTGCGGCCCCGGCTGGCCAGCTTCTGCGCGGCGATAAAGTCGCACTTGCTGAGGTC
ATCACCGAAGCGCTTGACCAGCCCGGCCATCTCGCTGCGGTACTCGTCCAGCGCCGTGCGCCGGTGGCGG
CTAAGCTGCCGCTCGGACAGTTCGAGGCTGGCCAGCCTGCGGGCCTTCTCCTGCTGCCGCTGGGCCTGCT
CGATCTGCTGGCCAGCCTGCTGCACCAGCGCCGGGCCAGCGGTGGCGGTCTTGCCCTTGGATTCACGCAG
CAGCACCCACGGCTGATAACCGGCGCGGGTGGTGTGCTTGTCCTTGCGGTTGGTGAAGCCCGCCAAGCGG
CCATAGTGGCGGCTGTCGGCGCTGGCCGGGTCGGCGTCGTACTCGCTGGCCAGCGTCCGGGCAATCTGCC
CCCGAAGTTCACCGCCTGCGGCGTCGGCCACCTTGACCCATGCCTGATAGTTCTTCGGGCTGGTTTCCAC
TACCAGGGCAGGCTCCCGGCCCTCGGCTTTCATGTCATCCAGGTCAAACTCGCTGAGGTCGTCCACCAGC
ACCAGACCATGCCGCTCCTGCTCGGCGGGCCTGATATACACGTCATTGCCCTGGGCATTCATCCGCTTGA
GCCATGGCGTGTTCTGGAGCACTTCGGCGGCTGACCATTCCCGGTTCATCATCTGGCCGGTGGTGGCGTC
CCTGACGCCGATATCGAAGCGCTCACAGCCCATGGCCTTGAGCTGTCGGCCTATGGCCTGCAAAGTCCTG
TCGTTCTTCATCGGGCCACCAAGCGCAGCCAGATCGAGCCGTCCTCGGTTGTCAGTGGCGTCAGGTCGAG
CAAGAGCAACGATGCGATCAGCAGCACCACCGTAGGCATCATGGAAGCCAGCATCACGGTTAGCCATAGC
TTCCAGTGCCACCCCCGCGACGCGCTCCGGGCGCTCTGCGCGGCGCTGCTCACCTCGGCGGCTACCTCCC
GCAACTCTTTGGCCAGCTCCACCCATGCCGCCCCTGTCTGGCGCTGGGCTTTCAGCCACTCCGCCGCCTG
CGCCTCGCTGGCCTGCTGGGTCTGGCTCATGACCTGCCGGGCTTCGTCGGCCAGTGTCGCCATGCTCTGG
GCCAGCGGTTCGATCTGCTCCGCTAACTCGTTGATGCCTCTGGATTTCTTCACTCTGTCGATTGCGTTCA
TGGTCTATTGCCTCCCGGTATTCCTGTAAGTCGATGATCTGGGCGTTGGCGGTGTCGATGTTCAGGGCCA
CGTCTGCCCGGTCGGTGCGGATGCCCCGGCCTTCCATCTCCACCACGTTCGGCCCCAGGTGAACACCGGG
CAGGCGCTCGATGCCCTGCGCCTCAAGTGTTCTGTGGTCAATGCGGGCGTCGTGGCCTGCCCGCTCTAAT
GCCCGGTTGGCATGGTCGGCCCATGCCTCGCGGGTCTGCTCAAGCCATGCCTTGGGCTTGAGCGCTTCGG
TCTTCTGTGCCCCGCCCTTCTCCGGGGTCTTGCCGTTGTACCGCTTGAACCACTGAGCGGCGGGCCGCTC
GATGCCGTCATTGATCCGCTCGGAGATCATCAGGTGGCAGTGCGGGTTCTCGCCGCCACCGGCATGGATG
GCCAGCGTATACGGCAGGCGCTCGGCACCGGTCAGGTGCTGGGCGAACTCGGACGCCAGCGCCTTCTGCT
GGTCGAGGGTCAGCTCGACCGGCAGGGCAAATTCGACCTCCTTGAACAGCCGCCCATTGGCGCGTTCATA
CAGGTCGGCAGCATCCCAGTAGTCGGCGGGCCGCTCGACGAACTCCGGCATGTGCCCGGATTCGGCGTGC
AAGACTTCATCCATGTCGCGGGCATACTTGCCTTCGCGCTGGATGAAGTCGGCCTTGGCCCTGGCCGATT
GGCCGCCCGACCTGCTGCCGGTTTTCGCCGTAAGGTGATAAATCGCCATGCTGCCTCGCTGTTGCTTTTG
CTTTTCGGCTCCATGCAATGGCCCTCGGAGAGCGCACCGCCCGAAGGGTGGCCGTTAGGCCAGTTTCTCG
AAGAGAAACCGGTAAGTGCGCCCTCCCCTACAAAGTAGGGTCGGGATTGCCGCCGCTGTGCCTCCATGAT
AGCCTACGAGACAGCACATTAACAATGGGGTGTCAAGATGGTTAAGGGGAGCAACAAGGCGGCGGATCGG
CTGGCCAAGCTCGAAGAACAACGAGCGCGAATCAATGCCGAAATTCAGCGGGTGCGGGCAAGGGAACAGC
AGCAAGAGCGCAAGAACGAAACAAGGCGCAAGGTGCTGGTGGGGGCCATGATTTTGGCCAAGGTGAACAG
CAGCGAGTGGCCGGAGGATCGGCTCATGGCGGCAATGGATGCGTACCTTGAACGCGACCACGACCGCGCC
TTGTTCGGTCTGCCGCCACGCCAGAAGGATGAGCCGGGCTGAATGATCGACCGAGACAGGCCCTGCGGGG
CTGCACACGCGCCCCCACCCTTCGGGTAGGGGGAAAGGCCGCTAAAGCGGCTAAAAGCGCTCCAGCGTAT
TTCTGCGGGGTTTGGTGTGGGGTTTAGCGGGCTTTGCCCGCCTTTCCCCCTGCCGCGCAGCGGTGGGGCG
GTGTGTAGCCTAGCGCAGCGAATAGACCAGCTATCCGGCCTCTGGCCGGGCATATTGGGCAAGGGCAGCA
GCGCCCCACAAGGGCGCTGATAACCGCGCCTAGTGGATTATTCTTAGATAATCATGGATGGATTTTTCCA
ACACCCCGCCAGCCCCCGCCCCTGCTGGGTTTGCAGGTTTGGGGGCGTGACAGTTATTGCAGGGGTTCGT
GACAGTTATTGCAGGGGGGCGTGACAGTTATTGCAGGGGTTCGTGACAGTTAGTACGGGAGTGACGGGCA
CTGGCTGGCAATGTCTAGCAACGGCAGGCATTTCGGCTGAGGGTAAAAGAACTTTCCGCTAAGCGATAGA
CTGTATGTAAACACAGTATTGCAAGGACGCGGAACATGCCTCATGTGGCGGCCCTCGCGAGAATTAATTC
AGATAAAAAAAATCCTTAGCTTTCGCTAAGGATGATTTCTAGCGATGACCCTGCTGATTGGTTCGCTGAC
CGTAGACTGGTTGGCTTGGTTTCATCAGCCATCCGCTTGCCCTCATCTGTTACGCCGGCGGTAGCCGGCC
AGCCTCGCAGAGCAGGATTCCCGTTGAGCACCGCCAGGTGCGAATAAGGGACAGTGAAGAAGGAACACCC
GCTCGCGGGTGGGCCTACTTCACCTATCCTGCCCGGCTGACGCCGTTGGATACACCAAGGAAAGTCTACA
CGAACCCTTTGGCAAAATCCTGTATATCGTGCGACATCGCGCGCGCGCGCGCGGATGCTAGCGGCGCGCC
AAAAAAAAGCCCGCTCATTA
